>Addgene plasmid #89720 | pX335A_hCas9(D10A)_IRF8gRNA2 | addgene full sequence | sequence record 193975 | Addgene NGS Result
GAGGGCCTATTTCCCATGATTCCTTCATATTTGCATATACGATACAAGGCTGTTAGAGAGATAATTGGAA
TTAATTTGACTGTAAACACAAAGATATTAGTACAAAATACGTGACGTAGAAAGTAATAATTTCTTGGGTA
GTTTGCAGTTTTAAAATTATGTTTTAAAATGGACTATCATATGCTTACCGTAACTTGAAAGTATTTCGAT
TTCTTGGCTTTATATATCTTGTGGAAAGGACGAAACACCGATGTGTGGGGTCCTGGTCAGTTTTAGAGCT
AGAAATAGCAAGTTAAAATAAGGCTAGTCCGTTATCAACTTGAAAAAGTGGCACCGAGTCGGTGCTTTTT
TGTTTTAGAGCTAGAAATAGCAAGTTAAAATAAGGCTAGTCCGTTTTTAGCGCGTGCGCCAATTCTGCAG
ACAAATGGCTCTAGAGGTACCCGTTACATAACTTACGGTAAATGGCCCGCCTGGCTGACCGCCCAACGAC
CCCCGCCCATTGACGTCAATAGTAACGCCAATAGGGACTTTCCATTGACGTCAATGGGTGGAGTATTTAC
GGTAAACTGCCCACTTGGCAGTACATCAAGTGTATCATATGCCAAGTACGCCCCCTATTGACGTCAATGA
CGGTAAATGGCCCGCCTGGCATTGTGCCCAGTACATGACCTTATGGGACTTTCCTACTTGGCAGTACATC
TACGTATTAGTCATCGCTATTACCATGGTCGAGGTGAGCCCCACGTTCTGCTTCACTCTCCCCATCTCCC
CCCCCTCCCCACCCCCAATTTTGTATTTATTTATTTTTTAATTATTTTGTGCAGCGATGGGGGCGGGGGG
GGGGGGGGGCGCGCGCCAGGCGGGGCGGGGCGGGGCGAGGGGCGGGGCGGGGCGAGGCGGAGAGGTGCGG
CGGCAGCCAATCAGAGCGGCGCGCTCCGAAAGTTTCCTTTTATGGCGAGGCGGCGGCGGCGGCGGCCCTA
TAAAAAGCGAAGCGCGCGGCGGGCGGGAGTCGCTGCGCGCTGCCTTCGCCCCGTGCCCCGCTCCGCCGCC
GCCTCGCGCCGCCCGCCCCGGCTCTGACTGACCGCGTTACTCCCACAGGTGAGCGGGCGGGACGGCCCTT
CTCCTCCGGGCTGTAATTAGCTGAGCAAGAGGTAAGGGTTTAAGGGATGGTTGGTTGGTGGGGTATTAAT
GTTTAATTACCTGGAGCACCTGCCTGAAATCACTTTTTTTCAGGTTGGACCGGTGCCACCATGTACCCAT
ACGATGTTCCAGATTACGCTTCGCCGAAGAAAAAGCGCAAGGTCGAAGCGTCCGACAAGAAGTACAGCAT
CGGCCTGGCCATCGGCACCAACTCTGTGGGCTGGGCCGTGATCACCGACGAGTACAAGGTGCCCAGCAAG
AAATTCAAGGTGCTGGGCAACACCGACCGGCACAGCATCAAGAAGAACCTGATCGGAGCCCTGCTGTTCG
ACAGCGGCGAAACAGCCGAGGCCACCCGGCTGAAGAGAACCGCCAGAAGAAGATACACCAGACGGAAGAA
CCGGATCTGCTATCTGCAAGAGATCTTCAGCAACGAGATGGCCAAGGTGGACGACAGCTTCTTCCACAGA
CTGGAAGAGTCCTTCCTGGTGGAAGAGGATAAGAAGCACGAGCGGCACCCCATCTTCGGCAACATCGTGG
ACGAGGTGGCCTACCACGAGAAGTACCCCACCATCTACCACCTGAGAAAGAAACTGGTGGACAGCACCGA
CAAGGCCGACCTGCGGCTGATCTATCTGGCCCTGGCCCACATGATCAAGTTCCGGGGCCACTTCCTGATC
GAGGGCGACCTGAACCCCGACAACAGCGACGTGGACAAGCTGTTCATCCAGCTGGTGCAGACCTACAACC
AGCTGTTCGAGGAAAACCCCATCAACGCCAGCGGCGTGGACGCCAAGGCCATCCTGTCTGCCAGACTGAG
CAAGAGCAGACGGCTGGAAAATCTGATCGCCCAGCTGCCCGGCGAGAAGAAGAATGGCCTGTTCGGCAAC
CTGATTGCCCTGAGCCTGGGCCTGACCCCCAACTTCAAGAGCAACTTCGACCTGGCCGAGGATGCCAAAC
TGCAGCTGAGCAAGGACACCTACGACGACGACCTGGACAACCTGCTGGCCCAGATCGGCGACCAGTACGC
CGACCTGTTTCTGGCCGCCAAGAACCTGTCCGACGCCATCCTGCTGAGCGACATCCTGAGAGTGAACACC
GAGATCACCAAGGCCCCCCTGAGCGCCTCTATGATCAAGAGATACGACGAGCACCACCAGGACCTGACCC
TGCTGAAAGCTCTCGTGCGGCAGCAGCTGCCTGAGAAGTACAAAGAGATTTTCTTCGACCAGAGCAAGAA
CGGCTACGCCGGCTACATTGACGGCGGAGCCAGCCAGGAAGAGTTCTACAAGTTCATCAAGCCCATCCTG
GAAAAGATGGACGGCACCGAGGAACTGCTCGTGAAGCTGAACAGAGAGGACCTGCTGCGGAAGCAGCGGA
CCTTCGACAACGGCAGCATCCCCCACCAGATCCACCTGGGAGAGCTGCACGCCATTCTGCGGCGGCAGGA
AGATTTTTACCCATTCCTGAAGGACAACCGGGAAAAGATCGAGAAGATCCTGACCTTCCGCATCCCCTAC
TACGTGGGCCCTCTGGCCAGGGGAAACAGCAGATTCGCCTGGATGACCAGAAAGAGCGAGGAAACCATCA
CCCCCTGGAACTTCGAGGAAGTGGTGGACAAGGGCGCTTCCGCCCAGAGCTTCATCGAGCGGATGACCAA
CTTCGATAAGAACCTGCCCAACGAGAAGGTGCTGCCCAAGCACAGCCTGCTGTACGAGTACTTCACCGTG
TATAACGAGCTGACCAAAGTGAAATACGTGACCGAGGGAATGAGAAAGCCCGCCTTCCTGAGCGGCGAGC
AGAAAAAGGCCATCGTGGACCTGCTGTTCAAGACCAACCGGAAAGTGACCGTGAAGCAGCTGAAAGAGGA
CTACTTCAAGAAAATCGAGTGCTTCGACTCCGTGGAAATCTCCGGCGTGGAAGATCGGTTCAACGCCTCC
CTGGGCACATACCACGATCTGCTGAAAATTATCAAGGACAAGGACTTCCTGGACAATGAGGAAAACGAGG
ACATTCTGGAAGATATCGTGCTGACCCTGACACTGTTTGAGGACAGAGAGATGATCGAGGAACGGCTGAA
AACCTATGCCCACCTGTTCGACGACAAAGTGATGAAGCAGCTGAAGCGGCGGAGATACACCGGCTGGGGC
AGGCTGAGCCGGAAGCTGATCAACGGCATCCGGGACAAGCAGTCCGGCAAGACAATCCTGGATTTCCTGA
AGTCCGACGGCTTCGCCAACAGAAACTTCATGCAGCTGATCCACGACGACAGCCTGACCTTTAAAGAGGA
CATCCAGAAAGCCCAGGTGTCCGGCCAGGGCGATAGCCTGCACGAGCACATTGCCAATCTGGCCGGCAGC
CCCGCCATTAAGAAGGGCATCCTGCAGACAGTGAAGGTGGTGGACGAGCTCGTGAAAGTGATGGGCCGGC
ACAAGCCCGAGAACATCGTGATCGAAATGGCCAGAGAGAACCAGACCACCCAGAAGGGACAGAAGAACAG
CCGCGAGAGAATGAAGCGGATCGAAGAGGGCATCAAAGAGCTGGGCAGCCAGATCCTGAAAGAACACCCC
GTGGAAAACACCCAGCTGCAGAACGAGAAGCTGTACCTGTACTACCTGCAGAATGGGCGGGATATGTACG
TGGACCAGGAACTGGACATCAACCGGCTGTCCGACTACGATGTGGACCATATCGTGCCTCAGAGCTTTCT
GAAGGACGACTCCATCGACAACAAGGTGCTGACCAGAAGCGACAAGAACCGGGGCAAGAGCGACAACGTG
CCCTCCGAAGAGGTCGTGAAGAAGATGAAGAACTACTGGCGGCAGCTGCTGAACGCCAAGCTGATTACCC
AGAGAAAGTTCGACAATCTGACCAAGGCCGAGAGAGGCGGCCTGAGCGAACTGGATAAGGCCGGCTTCAT
CAAGAGACAGCTGGTGGAAACCCGGCAGATCACAAAGCACGTGGCACAGATCCTGGACTCCCGGATGAAC
ACTAAGTACGACGAGAATGACAAGCTGATCCGGGAAGTGAAAGTGATCACCCTGAAGTCCAAGCTGGTGT
CCGATTTCCGGAAGGATTTCCAGTTTTACAAAGTGCGCGAGATCAACAACTACCACCACGCCCACGACGC
CTACCTGAACGCCGTCGTGGGAACCGCCCTGATCAAAAAGTACCCTAAGCTGGAAAGCGAGTTCGTGTAC
GGCGACTACAAGGTGTACGACGTGCGGAAGATGATCGCCAAGAGCGAGCAGGAAATCGGCAAGGCTACCG
CCAAGTACTTCTTCTACAGCAACATCATGAACTTTTTCAAGACCGAGATTACCCTGGCCAACGGCGAGAT
CCGGAAGCGGCCTCTGATCGAGACAAACGGCGAAACCGGGGAGATCGTGTGGGATAAGGGCCGGGATTTT
GCCACCGTGCGGAAAGTGCTGAGCATGCCCCAAGTGAATATCGTGAAAAAGACCGAGGTGCAGACAGGCG
GCTTCAGCAAAGAGTCTATCCTGCCCAAGAGGAACAGCGATAAGCTGATCGCCAGAAAGAAGGACTGGGA
CCCTAAGAAGTACGGCGGCTTCGACAGCCCCACCGTGGCCTATTCTGTGCTGGTGGTGGCCAAAGTGGAA
AAGGGCAAGTCCAAGAAACTGAAGAGTGTGAAAGAGCTGCTGGGGATCACCATCATGGAAAGAAGCAGCT
TCGAGAAGAATCCCATCGACTTTCTGGAAGCCAAGGGCTACAAAGAAGTGAAAAAGGACCTGATCATCAA
GCTGCCTAAGTACTCCCTGTTCGAGCTGGAAAACGGCCGGAAGAGAATGCTGGCCTCTGCCGGCGAACTG
CAGAAGGGAAACGAACTGGCCCTGCCCTCCAAATATGTGAACTTCCTGTACCTGGCCAGCCACTATGAGA
AGCTGAAGGGCTCCCCCGAGGATAATGAGCAGAAACAGCTGTTTGTGGAACAGCACAAGCACTACCTGGA
CGAGATCATCGAGCAGATCAGCGAGTTCTCCAAGAGAGTGATCCTGGCCGACGCTAATCTGGACAAAGTG
CTGTCCGCCTACAACAAGCACCGGGATAAGCCCATCAGAGAGCAGGCCGAGAATATCATCCACCTGTTTA
CCCTGACCAATCTGGGAGCCCCTGCCGCCTTCAAGTACTTTGACACCACCATCGACCGGAAGAGGTACAC
CAGCACCAAAGAGGTGCTGGACGCCACCCTGATCCACCAGAGCATCACCGGCCTGTACGAGACACGGATC
GACCTGTCTCAGCTGGGAGGCGACAGCCCCAAGAAGAAGAGAAAGGTGGAGGCCAGCTAAGAATTCCTAG
AGCTCGCTGATCAGCCTCGACTGTGCCTTCTAGTTGCCAGCCATCTGTTGTTTGCCCCTCCCCCGTGCCT
TCCTTGACCCTGGAAGGTGCCACTCCCACTGTCCTTTCCTAATAAAATGAGGAAATTGCATCGCATTGTC
TGAGTAGGTGTCATTCTATTCTGGGGGGTGGGGTGGGGCAGGACAGCAAGGGGGAGGATTGGGAAGAGAA
TAGCAGGCATGCTGGGGAGCGGCCGCAGGAACCCCTAGTGATGGAGTTGGCCACTCCCTCTCTGCGCGCT
CGCTCGCTCACTGAGGCCGGGCGACCAAAGGTCGCCCGACGCCCGGGCTTTGCCCGGGCGGCCTCAGTGA
GCGAGCGAGCGCGCAGCTGCCTGCAGGAAAGAGCCCACAACCCCTCACTTGGTGGGCCAGTCCTCTGATA
GACTGTGTCCCCTGGATACCCGTATTCTAGAGCTAGCGAATTCGAATTTAAATCGGATCCGCGGCCGCGA
AGGATCTGCGATCGCTCCGGTGCCCGTCAGTGGGCAGAGCGCACATCGCCCACAGTCCCCGAGAAGTTGG
GGGGAGGGGTCGGCAATTGAACGGGTGCCTAGAGAAGGTGGCGCGGGGTAAACTGGGAAAGTGATGTCGT
GTACTGGCTCCGCCTTTTTCCCGAGGGTGGGGGAGAACCGTATATAAGTGCAGTAGTCGCCGTGAACGTT
CTTTTTCGCAACGGGTTTGCCGCCAGAACACAGCTGAAGCTTCGAGGGGCTCGCATCTCTCCTTCACGCG
CCCGCCGCCCTACCTGAGGCCGCCATCCACGCCGGTTGAGTCGCGTTCTGCCGCCTCCCGCCTGTGGTGC
CTCCTGAACTGCGTCCGCCGTCTAGGTAAGTTTAAAGCTCAGGTCGAGACCGGGCCTTTGTCCGGCGCTC
CCTTGGAGCCTACCTAGACTCAGCCGGCTCTCCACGCTTTGCCTGACCCTGCTTGCTCAACTCTACGTCT
TTGTTTCGTTTTCTGTTCTGCGCCGTTACAGATCCAAGCTGTGACCGGCGCCTACGCTAGACGCCACCAT
GGAGAGCGACGAGAGCGGCCTGCCCGCCATGGAGATCGAGTGCCGCATCACCGGCACCCTGAACGGCGTG
GAGTTCGAGCTGGTGGGCGGCGGAGAGGGCACCCCCAAGCAGGGCCGCATGACCAACAAGATGAAGAGCA
CCAAAGGCGCCCTGACCTTCAGCCCCTACCTGCTGAGCCACGTGATGGGCTACGGCTTCTACCACTTCGG
CACCTACCCCAGCGGCTACGAGAACCCCTTCCTGCACGCCATCAACAACGGCGGCTACACCAACACCCGC
ATCGAGAAGTACGAGGACGGCGGCGTGCTGCACGTGAGCTTCAGCTACCGCTACGAGGCCGGCCGCGTGA
TCGGCGACTTCAAGGTGGTGGGCACCGGCTTCCCCGAGGACAGCGTGATCTTCACCGACAAGATCATCCG
CAGCAACGCCACCGTGGAGCACCTGCACCCCATGGGCGATAACGTGCTGGTGGGCAGCTTCGCCCGCACC
TTCAGCCTGCGCGACGGCGGCTACTACAGCTTCGTGGTGGACAGCCACATGCACTTCAAGAGCGCCATCC
ACCCCAGCATCCTGCAGAACGGGGGCCCCATGTTCGCCTTCCGCCGCGTGGAGGAGCTGCACAGCAACAC
CGAGCTGGGCATCGTGGAGTACCAGCACGCCTTCAAGACCCCCATCGCCTTCGCCAGATCCCGCGCTCAG
TCGTCCAATTCTGCCGTGGACGGCACCGCCGGACCCGGCTCCACCGGATCTCGCGAGGGCAGAGGAAGTC
TTCTAACATGCGGTGACGTGGAGGAGAATCCCGGCCCTATGACCGAGTACAAGCCCACGGTGCGCCTCGC
CACCCGCGACGACGTCCCCAGGGCCGTACGCACCCTCGCCGCCGCGTTCGCCGACTACCCCGCCACGCGC
CACACCGTCGATCCGGACCGCCACATCGAGCGGGTCACCGAGCTGCAAGAACTCTTCCTCACGCGCGTCG
GGCTCGACATCGGCAAGGTGTGGGTCGCGGACGACGGCGCCGCGGTGGCGGTCTGGACCACGCCGGAGAG
CGTCGAAGCGGGGGCGGTGTTCGCCGAGATCGGCCCGCGCATGGCCGAGTTGAGCGGTTCCCGGCTGGCC
GCGCAGCAACAGATGGAAGGCCTCCTGGCGCCGCACCGGCCCAAGGAGCCCGCGTGGTTCCTGGCCACCG
TCGGCGTCTCGCCCGACCACCAGGGCAAGGGTCTGGGCAGCGCCGTCGTGCTCCCCGGAGTGGAGGCGGC
CGAGCGCGCCGGGGTGCCCGCCTTCCTGGAGACCTCCGCGCCCCGCAACCTCCCCTTCTACGAGCGGCTC
GGCTTCACCGTCACCGCCGACGTCGAGGTGCCCGAAGGACCGCGCACCTGGTGCATGACCCGCAAGCCCG
GTGCCTGAAATCAACCTCTGGATTACAAAATTTGTGAAAGATTGACTGGTATTCTTAACTATGTTGCTCC
TTTTACGCTATGTGGATACGCTGCTTTAATGCCTTTGTATCATGCGTTAACTAAACTTGTTTATTGCAGC
TTATAATGGTTACAAATAAAGCAATAGCATCACAAATTTCACAAATAAAGCATTTTTTTCACTGCATTCT
AGTTGTGGTTTGTCCAAACTCATCAATGTATCTTATCATGTCTGGAATTGACTCAAATGATGTCAATTAG
TCTATCAGAAGCTCATCTGGTCTCCCTTCCGGGCCTGCAGGGGCGCCTGATGCGGTATTTTCTCCTTACG
CATCTGTGCGGTATTTCACACCGCATA
[95 nt withheld, positions 8288-8382]
T
[46 nt withheld, positions 8384-8429]
C
[141 nt withheld, positions 8431-8571]
CCTTTGACGTTGGAGTCCACGTTCTTT
[37 nt withheld, positions 8599-8635]
ACTCTATCTCGGGCTATTCTTTTGATTTATAAGGGATTTTGCCGATTTCGGTCTATTGGTTAAAAAATGA
GCTGATTTAACAAAAATTTAACGCGAATTTTAACAAAATATTAACGTTTACAATTTTATGGTGCACTCTC
AGTACAATCTGCTCTGATGCCGCATAGTTAAGCCAGCCCCGACACCCGCCAACACCCGCTGACGCGCCCT
GACGGGCTTGTCTGCTCCCGGCATCCGCTTACAGACAAGCTGTGACCGTCTCCGGGAGCTGCATGTGTCA
GAGGTTTTCACCGTCATCACCGAAACGCGCGAGACGAAAGGGCCTCGTGATACGCCTATTTTTATAGGTT
AATGTCATGATAATAATGGTTTCTTAGACGTCAGGTGGCACTTTTCGGGGAAATGTGCGCGGAACCCCTA
TTTGTTTATTTTTCTAAATACATTCAAATATGTATCCGCTCATGAGACAATAACCCTGATAAATGCTTCA
ATAATATTGAAAAAGGAAGAGTATGAGTATTCAACATTTCCGTGTCGCCCTTATTCCCTTTTTTGCGGCA
TTTTGCCTTCCTGTTTTTGCTCACCCAGAAACGCTGGTGAAAGTAAAAGATGCTGAAGATCAGTTGGGTG
CACGAGTGGGTTACATCGAACTGGATCTCAACAGCGGTAAGATCCTTGAGAGTTTTCGCCCCGAAGAACG
TTTTCCAATGATGAGCACTTTTAAAGTTCTGCTATGTGGCGCGGTATTATCCCGTATTGACGCCGGGCAA
GAGCAACTCGGTCGCCGCATACACTATTCTCAGAATGACTTGGTTGAGTACTCACCAGTCACAGAAAAGC
ATCTTACGGATGGCATGACAGTAAGAGAATTATGCAGTGCTGCCATAACCATGAGTGATAACACTGCGGC
CAACTTACTTCTGACAACGATCGGAGGACCGAAGGAGCTAACCGCTTTTTTGCACAACATGGGGGATCAT
GTAACTCGCCTTGATCGTTGGGAACCGGAGCTGAATGAAGCCATACCAAACGACGAGCGTGACACCACGA
TGCCTGTAGCAATGGCAACAACGTTGCGCAAACTATTAACTGGCGAACTACTTACTCTAGCTTCCCGGCA
ACAATTAATAGACTGGATGGAGGCGGATAAAGTTGCAGGACCACTTCTGCGCTCGGCCCTTCCGGCTGGC
TGGTTTATTGCTGATAAATCTGGAGCCGGTGAGCGTGGAAGCCGCGGTATCATTGCAGCACTGGGGCCAG
ATGGTAAGCCCTCCCGTATCGTAGTTATCTACACGACGGGGAGTCAGGCAACTATGGATGAACGAAATAG
ACAGATCGCTGAGATAGGTGCCTCACTGATTAAGCATTGGTAACTGTCAGACCAAGTTTACTCATATATA
CTTTAGATTGATTTAAAACTTCATTTTTAATTTAAAAGGATCTAGGTGAAGATCCTTTTTGATAATCTCA
TGACCAAAATCCCTTAACGTGAGTTTTCGTTCCACTGAGCGTCAGACCCCGTAGAAAAGATCAAAGGATC
TTCTTGAGATCCTTTTTTTCTGCGCGTAATCTGCTGCTTGCAAACAAAAAAACCACCGCTACCAGCGGTG
GTTTGTTTGCCGGATCAAGAGCTACCAACTCTTTTTCCGAAGGTAACTGGCTTCAGCAGAGCGCAGATAC
CAAATACTGTTCTTCTAGTGTAGCCGTAGTTAGGCCACCACTTCAAGAACTCTGTAGCACCGCCTACATA
CCTCGCTCTGCTAATCCTGTTACCAGTGGCTGCTGCCAGTGGCGATAAGTCGTGTCTTACCGGGTTGGAC
TCAAGACGATAGTTACCGGATAAGGCGCAGCGGTCGGGCTGAACGGGGGGTTCGTGCACACAGCCCAGCT
TGGAGCGAACGACCTACACCGAACTGAGATACCTACAGCGTGAGCTATGAGAAAGCGCCACGCTTCCCGA
AGGGAGAAAGGCGGACAGGTATCCGGTAAGCGGCAGGGTCGGAACAGGAGAGCGCACGAGGGAGCTTCCA
GGGGGAAACGCCTGGTATCTTTATAGTCCTGTCGGGTTTCGCCACCTCTGACTTGAGCGTCGATTTTTGT
GATGCTCGTCAGGGGGGCGGAGCCTATGGAAAAACGCCAGCAACGCGGCCTTTTTACGGTTCCTGGCCTT
TTGCTGGCCTTTTGCTCACATGT
Features (pLannotate 1.2.2; 24 found; start..end, strand, type, name):
      1..241     +  promoter       U6 promoter: RNA polymerase III promoter for human U6 snRNA
    270..345     +  misc_RNA       gRNA scaffold: guide RNA scaffold for the Streptococcus pyogenes CRISPR/Cas9 system
    352..395     +  misc_RNA       gRNA scaffold (fragment): guide RNA scaffold for the Streptococcus pyogenes CRISPR/Cas9 system
    442..727     +  enhancer       CMV enhancer: human cytomegalovirus immediate early enhancer; contains an 18-bp deletion relative to the standard CMV enhancer
    729..1005    +  promoter       chicken β-actin promoter: No description available
   1006..1233    +  intron         hybrid intron: hybrid between chicken β-actin (CBA) and minute virus of mice (MMV) introns (Gray et al., 2011)
   1254..1281    +  CDS            3xHA (fragment): three tandem HA epitope tags
   1314..3029    +  CDS            Cas9(N): N-terminal portion of Streptococcus pyogenes Cas9 (Zetsche et al., 2015)
   2916..5414    +  CDS            Cas9(C): C-terminal portion of Streptococcus pyogenes Cas9 (Zetsche et al., 2015)
   5481..5592    +  polyA_signal   bGH poly(A) signal: bovine growth hormone polyadenylation signal
   5697..5837    +  repeat_region  AAV2 ITR: inverted terminal repeat of adeno-associated virus serotype 2 inverted
   5982..6193    +  promoter       EF-1α core promoter: core promoter for human elongation factor EF-1α
   6206..6474    +  LTR            5' LTR (truncated): truncated 5' long terminal repeat (LTR) from human T-cell leukemia virus (HTLV) type 1
   6531..7195    +  CDS            CopGFP (fragment): green fluorescent protein 2 from Pontellina plumata, also known as ppluGFP2 (Shagin et al., 2004)
   7319..7918    +  CDS            PuroR: puromycin N-acetyltransferase; pac from Streptomyces alboniger; confers resistance to puromycin
   7919..8025    +  misc_feature   WPRE (fragment): woodchuck hepatitis virus posttranscriptional regulatory element
   8034..8155    +  polyA_signal   SV40 poly(A) signal: SV40 polyadenylation signal
   8236..8287    -  misc_feature   bom (fragment): basis of mobility region from pBR322
   8306..8761    +  rep_origin     f1 ori (sequence partly withheld): f1 bacteriophage origin of replication; arrow indicates direction of (+) strand synthesis
   8762..8811    -  misc_feature   bom (fragment): basis of mobility region from pBR322
   8913..8948    -  CDS            rop (fragment): Rop protein, which maintains plasmids at low copy number; rop
   9043..9147    +  promoter       AmpR promoter: bla
   9148..10008   +  CDS            AmpR: β-lactamase; bla; confers resistance to ampicillin, carbenicillin, and related antibiotics
  10179..10767   +  rep_origin     ori: high-copy-number ColE1/pMB1/pBR322/pUC origin of replication
