[The description below was written by a language model from this plasmid's Addgene catalogue record and pLannotate feature annotations shown in this document.]
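Description:
pX335A_hCas9(D10A)_IRF8gRNA2 is a mammalian CRISPR expression plasmid of about 10.8 kb, built on the pX335-U6-Chimeric_BB-CBh-hSpCas9n(D10A) nickase backbone and intended for knocking out IRF8 in human cells. It is propagated in E. coli as a high-copy plasmid through a ColE1/pUC-type origin with ampicillin selection (AmpR), and it also carries an f1 origin. The insert is a guide sequence directed at the intron 2–exon 3 boundary of the human IRF8 locus. It was cloned into the BbsI sites, which were destroyed in the process, so that the human U6 RNA polymerase III promoter transcribes it fused to the S. pyogenes gRNA scaffold.

A second unit expresses human-codon-optimised SpCas9 carrying the D10A mutation. It is driven by the CBh hybrid promoter (CMV enhancer, chicken β-actin promoter and hybrid intron) and terminated by a bGH polyadenylation signal. A short N-terminal epitope tag is annotated only as a fragmentary match to 3xHA, so its identity is not firmly established by the record. An AAV2 ITR retained from the parent vector follows this unit.

D10A inactivates one of the two Cas9 nuclease domains, so the enzyme nicks a single DNA strand. Nickase constructs are generally used in pairs with offset guides to create a double-strand break with reduced off-target cutting. The "gRNA2" name suggests a partner plasmid, although the record does not say so explicitly.

The backbone was previously modified with a selection and reporter cassette, described in the catalogue as puromycin resistance-2A-GFP. In the feature table it appears as an EF-1α core promoter with an HTLV-1 LTR fragment, a copGFP coding sequence and then PuroR, followed by a WPRE fragment and an SV40 poly(A) signal. This allows transfected cells to be enriched by puromycin selection or green fluorescence. The associated publication used the construct to engineer IRF8-deficient human iPS cells for studying hematopoiesis and dendritic cell development.
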