Addgene plasmid #89720: pX335A_hCas9(D10A)_IRF8gRNA2
Purpose: Knockout IRF8 in human cells
Depositing lab: Martin Zenke. Depositing organization: Rheinisch-Westfaelische Technische Hochschule Aachen (RWTH Aachen). Publication: Modelling IRF8 Deficient Human Hematopoiesis and Dendritic Cell Development with Engineered iPS Cells. Sontag S, Forster M, Qin J, Wanek P, Mitzka S, Schuler HM, Koschmieder S, Rose-John S, Sere K, Zenke M. Stem Cells. 2017 Jan 16. doi: 10.1002/stem.2565. PubMed 28090699.
Backbone
  Vector backbone: pX335-U6-Chimeric_BB-CBh-hSpCas9n(D10A)
  Backbone manufacturer: Feng Zhang lab, modified by Boris Greber lab
  Backbone size w/o insert (bp): 10827
  Total vector size (bp): 10830
  Modifications to backbone: 1. Puromycin resistance-2A-GFP cassette (previously introduced by Boris Greber lab) 2. IRF8 gRNA2
  Vector type: Mammalian Expression, CRISPR
  Selectable markers: Puromycin
Growth in bacteria
  Bacterial resistance: Ampicillin, 100 μg/mL
  Growth temperature: 37°C
  Growth strain: DH5alpha
  Copy number: High Copy
Gene/Insert
  Gene/Insert name: IRF8 gRNA2
  gRNA/shRNA sequence: human IRF8 locus (Intron 2 - Exon 3 boundary)
  Species: H. sapiens (human)
  GenBank ID: 3394
  Entrez Gene: IRF8 (a.k.a. H-ICSBP, ICSBP, ICSBP1, IMD32A, IMD32B, IRF-8)
  Promoter: U6
  Cloning method: Restriction Enzyme; 5′ cloning site BbsI (destroyed during cloning); 3′ cloning site BbsI (destroyed during cloning)
  Sequencing primers: 5′ actatcatatgcttaccgtaac; 3′ aacgccaatagggactttcc
Terms and licenses: Academic/Nonprofit Terms; Industry Terms: Not Available to Industry
Depositor comments: Original vector from Feng Zhang lab (pX335-U6-Chimeric_BB-CBh-hSpCas9n(D10A), Plasmid #42335) was modified from Boris Greber lab with a Puromycin resistance-2A-GFP cassette (Zhang M, D'Aniello C, Verkerk AO et al. Recessive cardiac phenotypes in induced pluripotent stem cell models of Jervell and Lange-Nielsen syndrome: disease mechanisms and pharmacological rescue. Proc Natl Acad Sci USA 2014;111:E5383-E5392.). This backbone was used for IRF8 gRNA cloning.
How to cite: pX335A_hCas9(D10A)_IRF8gRNA2 was a gift from Martin Zenke (Addgene plasmid # 89720 ; http://n2t.net/addgene:89720 ; RRID:Addgene_89720)
